Addgene plasmid #58879: FRB_SCF2_LD6_CTEV
Purpose: MESA split-TEV protease chain with Rapamycin FRB ectodomain 2 aa scaffold, 6 aa linker domain, C-terminal TEV protease
Depositing lab: Joshua Leonard. Depositing organization: Northwestern University. Publication: Modular Extracellular Sensor Architecture for Engineering Mammalian Cell-based Devices. Daringer NM, Dudek RM, Schwarz KA, Leonard JN. ACS Synth Biol. 2014 Mar 11. 10.1021/sb400128g PubMed 24611683.
Backbone
  Vector backbone: pAAV
  Backbone size w/o insert (bp): 5521
  Total vector size (bp): 6328
  Vector type: Mammalian Expression, AAV
Growth in bacteria
  Bacterial resistance: Ampicillin, 100 μg/mL
  Growth temperature: 37°C
  Growth strain: NEB Stable
  Copy number: Unknown
Gene/Insert
  Gene/Insert name: MESA split protease chain with FRB rapamycin-binding ectodomain and C terminal fragment of TEV protease
  Species: Synthetic
  Insert size (bp): 807
  Promoter: CMV
  Cloning method: Restriction Enzyme; 5′ cloning site NheI (not destroyed); 3′ cloning site NotI (not destroyed)
  Sequencing primers: 5′ ATGTGCCGAGCCATCTCTCT; 3′ CTAATTCATGAGTTGAGTCG
Terms and licenses: Academic/Nonprofit Terms; Industry Terms: Not Available to Industry
How to cite: FRB_SCF2_LD6_CTEV was a gift from Joshua Leonard (Addgene plasmid # 58879 ; http://n2t.net/addgene:58879 ; RRID:Addgene_58879)
