[The description below was written by a language model from this plasmid's Addgene catalogue record and pLannotate feature annotations shown in this document.]
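Description:
FRB_SCF2_LD6_CTEV is a 6,328 bp mammalian expression plasmid built on a pAAV backbone. It encodes one chain of a Modular Extracellular Sensor Architecture (MESA) receptor in its split-TEV protease format. It is maintained in E. coli through a high-copy ColE1/pUC-type origin with ampicillin selection (AmpR), and it also carries an f1 origin. AAV2 inverted terminal repeats are annotated on either side of the expression cassette, one of them only as a fragment. The cassette is therefore laid out for possible packaging as an AAV genome, although the record does not say that it was used this way rather than by simple transfection.

The 807 bp synthetic insert sits between NheI and NotI sites, downstream of the CMV enhancer/promoter and a T7 promoter, and is followed by a β-globin polyadenylation signal. The feature table traces a single fusion protein. It begins with a short mouse CD4-derived N-terminal segment, presumably the signal peptide, followed by the FKBP-rapamycin binding (FRB) domain as the extracellular ligand-binding module. The annotation software matched this domain to the T2098L "FRB*" variant, but the catalogue entry does not mention that mutation. Next comes a mouse CD28-derived fragment, most likely the transmembrane region, and then the C-terminal fragment of TEV protease on the intracellular side. According to the name and purpose field, a 2-residue extracellular scaffold and a 6-residue intracellular linker join these modules.

In the MESA design, rapamycin-induced dimerisation with a partner chain would bring complementary split-TEV halves together and reconstitute protease activity. This allows an extracellular ligand to be sensed and converted into an engineered intracellular output in mammalian cells. The partner chains are not part of this record.
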