Features (pLannotate 1.2.2; 23 found; start..end, strand, type, name):
      4..383     +  enhancer       CMV enhancer: human cytomegalovirus immediate early enhancer
    384..587     +  promoter       CMV promoter: human cytomegalovirus (CMV) immediate early promoter
    583..616     +  LTR            5' LTR (truncated) (fragment): truncated 5' long terminal repeat (LTR) from HIV-1
    632..650     +  promoter       T7 promoter: promoter for bacteriophage T7 RNA polymerase
    676..753     +  CDS            Cd4 (fragment): CD4_MOUSE - Experimental evidence at protein level: Swiss-Prot protein existence level 1. Integral membrane glycoprotein that plays an essential role in the immune response and serves multiple functions in responses against both external and internal offenses. In T-cells, functions primarily as a coreceptor for MHC class II molecule:peptide complex. The antigens presented by class II peptides are derived from extracellular proteins while class I peptides are derived from cytosolic proteins. Interacts simultaneously with the T-cell receptor (TCR) and the MHC class II presented by antigen presen
    760..1026    +  CDS            FRB*: T2098L mutant of FKBP-rapamycin binding domain of human FRAP binds synthetic ligands such as AP21967
   1039..1131    +  CDS            Cd28 (fragment): CD28_MOUSE - Experimental evidence at protein level: Swiss-Prot protein existence level 1. Involved in T-cell activation, the induction of cell proliferation and cytokine production and promotion of T-cell survival. Enhances the production of IL4 and IL10 in T-cells in conjunction with TCR/CD3 ligation and CD40L costimulation. From Mus musculus (Mouse).
   1135..1482    +  CDS            TEV protease (fragment): tobacco etch virus protease (Kapust et al., 2001)
   1486..1508    -  misc_feature   MCS (fragment): pBluescript multiple cloning site
   1523..1600    +  CDS            HBB (fragment): HBB_PONPY - Experimental evidence at transcript level: Swiss-Prot protein existence level 2. Involved in oxygen transport from the lung to the various peripheral tissues. From Pongo pygmaeus (Bornean orangutan).
   1604..1996    +  polyA_signal   β-globin poly(A): human β-globin polyadenylation signal
   2357..2484    +  repeat_region  AAV2 ITR (fragment): inverted terminal repeat of adeno-associated virus serotype 2 inverted
   2482..2554    +  CDS            lacZα (fragment): LacZα fragment of β-galactosidase; lacZ fragment
   2563..2916    +  CDS            M13 gene IV (fragment) (sequence partly withheld): pIV; IV; phage assembly
   2904..3359    +  rep_origin     f1 ori (sequence partly withheld): f1 bacteriophage origin of replication; arrow indicates direction of (+) strand synthesis
   3422..3825    +  CDS            M13 gene II (fragment) (sequence partly withheld): pII; II; replication
   3832..3931    -  misc_feature   bom (fragment): basis of mobility region from pBR322
   4033..4068    -  CDS            rop (fragment): Rop protein, which maintains plasmids at low copy number; rop
   4163..4267    +  promoter       AmpR promoter: bla
   4268..5128    +  CDS            AmpR: β-lactamase; bla; confers resistance to ampicillin, carbenicillin, and related antibiotics
   5299..5887    +  rep_origin     ori: high-copy-number ColE1/pMB1/pBR322/pUC origin of replication
   6070..6124    +  CDS            lacI (fragment): lac repressor; lacI; The lac repressor binds to the lac operator to inhibit transcription in E. coli. This inhibition can be relieved by adding lactose or isopropyl-β-D-thiogalactopyranoside (IPTG).
   6123..6256    -  repeat_region  AAV2 ITR: inverted terminal repeat of adeno-associated virus serotype 2 inverted
>Addgene plasmid #58879 | FRB_SCF2_LD6_CTEV | depositor full sequence | sequence record 94240 | FRB_SCF2_LD6_CTEV sequence 6328 bps
GTTGACATTGATTATTGACTAGTTATTAATAGTAATCAATTACGGGGTCATTAGTTCATAGCCCATATAT
GGAGTTCCGCGTTACATAACTTACGGTAAATGGCCCGCCTGGCTGACCGCCCAACGACCCCCGCCCATTG
ACGTCAATAATGACGTATGTTCCCATAGTAACGCCAATAGGGACTTTCCATTGACGTCAATGGGTGGAGT
ATTTACGGTAAACTGCCCACTTGGCAGTACATCAAGTGTATCATATGCCAAGTACGCCCCCTATTGACGT
CAATGACGGTAAATGGCCCGCCTGGCATTATGCCCAGTACATGACCTTATGGGACTTTCCTACTTGGCAG
TACATCTACGTATTAGTCATCGCTATTACCATGGTGATGCGGTTTTGGCAGTACATCAATGGGCGTGGAT
AGCGGTTTGACTCACGGGGATTTCCAAGTCTCCACCCCATTGACGTCAATGGGAGTTTGTTTTGGCACCA
AAATCAACGGGACTTTCCAAAATGTCGTAACAACTCCGCCCCATTGACGCAAATGGGCGGTAGGCGTGTA
CGGTGGGAGGTCTATATAAGCAGAGCTCTCTGGCTAACTAGAGAACCCACTGCTTACTGGCTTATCGAAA
TTAATACGACTCACTATAGGGAGACCCAAGCTGGCTAGCGCCATCATGTGCCGAGCCATCTCTCTTAGGC
GCTTGCTGCTGCTGCTGCTGCAGCTGTCACAACTCCTAGCTGTCACTCAAGGGATGCTCGAGATGTGGCA
TGAAGGCCTGGAAGAGGCATCTCGTTTGTACTTTGGGGAAAGGAACGTGAAAGGCATGTTTGAGGTGCTG
GAGCCCTTGCATGCTATGATGGAACGGGGCCCCCAGACTCTGAAGGAAACATCCTTTAATCAGGCCTATG
GTCGAGATTTAATGGAGGCCCAAGAGTGGTGCAGGAAGTACATGAAATCAGGGAATGTCAAGGACCTCCT
CCAAGCCTGGGACCTCTATTATCATGTGTTCCGACGAATCTCAAAGACTAGAACCGGTAAGCTTTTTTGG
GCACTGGTCGTGGTTGCTGGAGTCCTGTTTTGTTATGGCTTGCTAGTGACAGTGGCTCTTTGTGTTATCT
GGGTAAGATCTGGTATGTCTAGCATGGTGTCAGACACTAGTTGCACATTCCCTTCATCTGATGGCATATT
CTGGAAGCATTGGATTCAAACCAAGGATGGGCAGTGTGGCAGTCCATTAGTATCAACTAGAGATGGGTTC
ATTGTTGGTATACACTCAGCATCGAATTTCACCAACACAAACAATTATTTCACAAGCGTGCCGAAAAACT
TCATGGAATTGTTGACAAATCAGGAGGCGCAGCAGTGGGTTAGTGGTTGGCGATTAAATGCTGACTCAGT
ATTGTGGGGGGGCCATAAAGTTTTCATGGTGAAACCTGAAGAGCCTTTTCAGCCAGTTAAGGAAGCGACT
CAACTCATGAATTAGGCGGCCGCCACCGCGGTGGAGCTGTTTAAACCTCGAGCAATTCACCCCACCAGTG
CAGGCTGCCTATCAGAAAGTGGTGGCTGGTGTGGCTAATGCCCTGGCCCACAAGTATCACTAAGCTCGCT
TTCTTGCTGTCCAATTTCTATTAAAGGTTCCTTTGTTCCCTAAGTCCAACTACTAAACTGGGGATATTAT
GAAGGGCCTTGAGCATCTGGATTCTGCCTAATAAAAAACATTTATTTTCATTGCAATGATGTATTTAAAT
TATTTCTGAATATTTTACTAAAAAGGGAATGTGGGAGGTCAGTGCATTTAAAACATAAAGAAATGAAGAG
CTAGTTCAAACCTTGGGAAAATACACTATATCTTAAACTCCATGAAAGAAGGTGAGGCTGCAAACAGTAA
TGCACATTGGCAACAGCCCCTGATGCCTATGCCTTATTCATCCCTCAGAAAAGGATTCAAGTAGAGGCTT
GATTTGGAGGTTAAAGTTTTGCTATGCTGTATTTTACATTACTTATTGTTTTAGCTGTCCTCATGAATGT
CTTTTCACTACCCATTTGCTTATCCTGCATCTCTCAGCCTTGACTCCACTCAGTTCTCTTGCTTAGAGAT
ACCACCTTTCCCCTGAAGTGTTCCTTCCATGTTTTACGGCGAGATGGTTTCTCCTCGCCTGGCCACTCAG
CCTTAGTTGTCTCTGTTGTCTTATAGAGGTCTACTTGAAGAAGGAAAAACAGGGGGCATGGTTTGACTGT
CCTGTGAGCCCTTCTTCCCTGCCTCCCCCACTCACAGTGACCCGGAATCCCTCGACATGGCAGTCTAGAG
CATGGCTACGTAGATAAGTAGCATGGCGGGTTAATCATTAACTACAAGGAACCCCTAGTGATGGAGTTGG
CCACTCCCTCTCTGCGCGCTCGCTCGCTCACTGAGGCCGGGCGACCAAAGGTCGCCCGACGCCCGGGCTT
TGCCCGGGCGGCCTCAGTGAGCGAGCGAGCGCGCCAGCTGGCGTAATAGCGAAGAGGCCCGCACCGATCG
CCCTTCCCAACAGTTGCGCAGCCTGAATGGCGAATGGAATTCCAGACGATTGAGCGTCAAAATGTAGGTA
TTTCCATGAGCGTTTTTCCT
[38 nt withheld, positions 2611-2648]
C
[378 nt withheld, positions 2650-3027]
C
[91 nt withheld, positions 3029-3119]
A
[49 nt withheld, positions 3121-3169]
CCTTTGACGTTGGAGTCCACGTTCTTT
[37 nt withheld, positions 3197-3233]
ACCCTATCTCGGTCTATTCTTTTGATTTATAAGGGATTTTGCCGATTTCGGCCTATTGGTTAAAAAATGA
GCTGATTTAACAAAAATTTAACGCGAATTTTAACAAAAT
[37 nt withheld, positions 3343-3379]
T
[100 nt withheld, positions 3381-3480]
CTCAGGCAATGACCTGATAGCCTTTGTAG
[69 nt withheld, positions 3510-3578]
T
[44 nt withheld, positions 3580-3623]
ACCTACACATTACTCA
[44 nt withheld, positions 3640-3683]
TTGCGTTGAAATAAAGGCTTCTCCC
[83 nt withheld, positions 3709-3791]
TTCTTTGCCTTGCCTGTATGATTTATTGGATGTTGGAATTCCTGATGCGGTATTTTCTCCTTACGCATCT
GTGCGGTATTTCACACCGCATATGGTGCACTCTCAGTACAATCTGCTCTGATGCCGCATAGTTAAGCCAG
CCCCGACACCCGCCAACACCCGCTGACGCGCCCTGACGGGCTTGTCTGCTCCCGGCATCCGCTTACAGAC
AAGCTGTGACCGTCTCCGGGAGCTGCATGTGTCAGAGGTTTTCACCGTCATCACCGAAACGCGCGAGACG
AAAGGGCCTCGTGATACGCCTATTTTTATAGGTTAATGTCATGATAATAATGGTTTCTTAGACGTCAGGT
GGCACTTTTCGGGGAAATGTGCGCGGAACCCCTATTTGTTTATTTTTCTAAATACATTCAAATATGTATC
CGCTCATGAGACAATAACCCTGATAAATGCTTCAATAATATTGAAAAAGGAAGAGTATGAGTATTCAACA
TTTCCGTGTCGCCCTTATTCCCTTTTTTGCGGCATTTTGCCTTCCTGTTTTTGCTCACCCAGAAACGCTG
GTGAAAGTAAAAGATGCTGAAGATCAGTTGGGTGCACGAGTGGGTTACATCGAACTGGATCTCAACAGCG
GTAAGATCCTTGAGAGTTTTCGCCCCGAAGAACGTTTTCCAATGATGAGCACTTTTAAAGTTCTGCTATG
TGGCGCGGTATTATCCCGTATTGACGCCGGGCAAGAGCAACTCGGTCGCCGCATACACTATTCTCAGAAT
GACTTGGTTGAGTACTCACCAGTCACAGAAAAGCATCTTACGGATGGCATGACAGTAAGAGAATTATGCA
GTGCTGCCATAACCATGAGTGATAACACTGCGGCCAACTTACTTCTGACAACGATCGGAGGACCGAAGGA
GCTAACCGCTTTTTTGCACAACATGGGGGATCATGTAACTCGCCTTGATCGTTGGGAACCGGAGCTGAAT
GAAGCCATACCAAACGACGAGCGTGACACCACGATGCCTGTAGCAATGGCAACAACGTTGCGCAAACTAT
TAACTGGCGAACTACTTACTCTAGCTTCCCGGCAACAATTAATAGACTGGATGGAGGCGGATAAAGTTGC
AGGACCACTTCTGCGCTCGGCCCTTCCGGCTGGCTGGTTTATTGCTGATAAATCTGGAGCCGGTGAGCGT
GGGTCTCGCGGTATCATTGCAGCACTGGGGCCAGATGGTAAGCCCTCCCGTATCGTAGTTATCTACACGA
CGGGGAGTCAGGCAACTATGGATGAACGAAATAGACAGATCGCTGAGATAGGTGCCTCACTGATTAAGCA
TTGGTAACTGTCAGACCAAGTTTACTCATATATACTTTAGATTGATTTAAAACTTCATTTTTAATTTAAA
AGGATCTAGGTGAAGATCCTTTTTGATAATCTCATGACCAAAATCCCTTAACGTGAGTTTTCGTTCCACT
GAGCGTCAGACCCCGTAGAAAAGATCAAAGGATCTTCTTGAGATCCTTTTTTTCTGCGCGTAATCTGCTG
CTTGCAAACAAAAAAACCACCGCTACCAGCGGTGGTTTGTTTGCCGGATCAAGAGCTACCAACTCTTTTT
CCGAAGGTAACTGGCTTCAGCAGAGCGCAGATACCAAATACTGTCCTTCTAGTGTAGCCGTAGTTAGGCC
ACCACTTCAAGAACTCTGTAGCACCGCCTACATACCTCGCTCTGCTAATCCTGTTACCAGTGGCTGCTGC
CAGTGGCGATAAGTCGTGTCTTACCGGGTTGGACTCAAGACGATAGTTACCGGATAAGGCGCAGCGGTCG
GGCTGAACGGGGGGTTCGTGCACACAGCCCAGCTTGGAGCGAACGACCTACACCGAACTGAGATACCTAC
AGCGTGAGCTATGAGAAAGCGCCACGCTTCCCGAAGGGAGAAAGGCGGACAGGTATCCGGTAAGCGGCAG
GGTCGGAACAGGAGAGCGCACGAGGGAGCTTCCAGGGGGAAACGCCTGGTATCTTTATAGTCCTGTCGGG
TTTCGCCACCTCTGACTTGAGCGTCGATTTTTGTGATGCTCGTCAGGGGGGCGGAGCCTATGGAAAAACG
CCAGCAACGCGGCCTTTTTACGGTTCCTGGCCTTTTGCTGGCCTTTTGCTCACATGTTCTTTCCTGCGTT
ATCCCCTGATTCTGTGGATAACCGTATTACCGCCTTTGAGTGAGCTGATACCGCTCGCCGCAGCCGAACG
ACCGAGCGCAGCGAGTCAGTGAGCGAGGAAGCGGAAGAGCGCCCAATACGCAAACCGCCTCTCCCCGCGC
GTTGGCCGATTCATTAATGCAGCAGCTGCGCGCTCGCTCGCTCACTGAGGCCGCCCGGGCAAAGCCCGGG
CGTCGGGCGACCTTTGGTCGCCCGGCCTCAGTGAGCGAGCGAGCGCGCAGAGAGGGAGTGGCCAACTCCA
TCACTAGGGGTTCCTTGTAGTTAATGATTAACCCGCCATGCTACTTATCTACGTAGCCATGCTCTAGGGA
TCCGGCCAGATATACGC
