>Addgene plasmid #58879 | FRB_SCF2_LD6_CTEV | addgene partial sequence | sequence record 129115 | CMV-F 5'-CGCAAATGGGCGGTAGGCGTG-3'
ACTAGAGAACCCACTGCTTACTGGCTTATCGAAATTAATACGACTCACTATAGGGAGACCCAAGCTGGCT
AGCGCCATCATGTGCCGAGCCATCTCTCTTAGGCGCTTGCTGCTGCTGCTGCTGCAGCTGTCACAACTCC
TAGCTGTCACTCAAGGGATGCTCGAGATGTGGCATGAAGGCCTGGAAGAGGCATCTCGTTTGTACTTTGG
GGAAAGGAACGTGAAAGGCATGTTTGAGGTGCTGGAGCCCTTGCATGCTATGATGGAACGGGGCCCCCAG
ACTCTGAAGGAAACATCCTTTAATCAGGCCTATGGTCGAGATTTAATGGAGGCCCAAGAGTGGTGCAGGA
AGTACATGAAATCAGGGAATGTCAAGGACCTCCTCCAAGCCTGGGACCTCTATTATCATGTGTTCCGACG
AATCTCAAAGACTAGAACCGGTAAGCTTTTTTGGGCACTGGTCGTGGTTGCTGGAGTCCTGTTTTGTTAT
GGCTTGCTAGTGACAGTGGCTCTTTGTGTTATCTGGGTAAGATCTGGTATGTCTAGCATGGTGTCAGACA
CTAGTTGCACATTCCCTTCATCTGATGGCATATTCTGGAAGCATTGGATTCAAACCAAGGATGGGCAGTG
TGGCAGTCCATTAGTATCAACTAGAGATGGGTTCATTGTTGGTATACACTCAGCATCGAATTTCACCAAC
ACAAACAATTATTTCACAAGCGTGCCGAAAAACTTCATGGAATTGTTGACAAATCAGGAGGCGCAGCAGT
GGGTTAGTGGTTGGCGATTAAATGCTGACTCAGTATTGTGGGGGGGCCATAAAGTTTTCATGGTGAAACC
TGAAGAGCCTTTTCAGCCAGTTAAGGAAGCGACTCAACTCATGAATTAGGCGGCCGCCACCGCGG
