>Addgene plasmid #58879 | FRB_SCF2_LD6_CTEV | addgene partial sequence | sequence record 129116 | hbeta-globpA-R2 5'-GATGCTCAAGGCCCTTCATA-3'
GGAACCTTTAATAGAAATTGGACAGCAAGAAAGCGAGCTTAGTGATACTTGTGGGCCAGGGCATTAGCCA
CACCAGCCACCACTTTCTGATAGGCAGCCTGCACTGGTGGGGTGAATTGCTCGAGGTTTAAACAGCTCCA
CCGCGGTGGCGGCCGCCTAATTCATGAGTTGAGTCGCTTCCTTAACTGGCTGAAAAGGCTCTTCAGGTTT
CACCATGAAAACTTTATGGCCCCCCCACAATACTGAGTCAGCATTTAATCGCCAACCACTAACCCACTGC
TGCGCCTCCTGATTTGTCAACAATTCCATGAAGTTTTTCGGCACGCTTGTGAAATAATTGTTTGTGTTGG
TGAAATTCGATGCTGAGTGTATACCAACAATGAACCCATCTCTAGTTGATACTAATGGACTGCCACACTG
CCCATCCTTGGTTTGAATCCAATGCTTCCAGAATATGCCATCAGATGAAGGGAATGTGCAACTAGTGTCT
GACACCATGCTAGACATACCAGATCTTACCCAGATAACACAAAGAGCCACTGTCACTAGCAAGCCATAAC
AAAACAGGACTCCAGCAACCACGACCAGTGCCCAAAAAAGCTTACCGGTTCTAGTCTTTGAGATTCGTCG
GAACACATGATAATAGAGGTCCCAGGCTTGGAGGAGGTCCTTGACATTCCCTGATTTCATGTACTTCCTG
CACCACTCTTGGGCCTCCATTAAATCTCGACCATAGGCCTGATTAAAGGATGTTTCCTTCAGAGTCTGGG
GGCCCCGTTCCATCATAGCATGCAAGGGCTCCAGCACCTCAAACATGCCTTTCACGTTCCTTTCCCCAAA
GTACAAACGAGATGCCTCTTCCAGGCCTTCATGCCACATCTCGAGCATCCCTTGAGTGACAGCTAGGAGT
TGTGACAGCTGCAGCAGCAGCAGCAGCAAGCGCCTAAGAGAGATGGCTCGGCACATGATGGCG
